Addgene plasmid #46297: pCAG_GPHN.FingR-mKate2-IL2RGTC
Depositing lab: Don Arnold. Depositing organization: University of Southern California. Publication: Recombinant probes for visualizing endogenous synaptic proteins in living neurons. Gross GG, Junge JA, Mora RJ, Kwon HB, Olson CA, Takahashi TT, Liman ER, Ellis-Davies GC, McGee AW, Sabatini BL, Roberts RW, Arnold DB. Neuron. 2013 Jun 19;78(6):971-85. doi: 10.1016/j.neuron.2013.04.017. PubMed 23791193.
Backbone
  Vector backbone: pCAG
  Backbone size w/o insert (bp): 5873
  Total vector size (bp): 7415
  Modifications to backbone: DNA binding site to IL2RG left-handed zinc finger (CTTCCACAGAGT) inserted upstream of the CAG promoter.
  Vector type: Mammalian Expression
Growth in bacteria
  Bacterial resistance: Ampicillin, 100 μg/mL
  Growth temperature: 37°C
  Growth strain: DH5alpha
  Copy number: Low Copy
Gene/Insert
  Gene/Insert name: GPHN.FingR-mKate2-IL2RGTC
  Species: H. sapiens (human), Synthetic
  Insert size (bp): 1542
  Entrez Gene: GPHN (a.k.a. GEPH, GPH, GPHRYN, HKPX1, MOCODC)
  Promoter: CAG
  Cloning method: Restriction Enzyme; 5′ cloning site XmaI (not destroyed); 3′ cloning site BsrGI (destroyed during cloning)
  Sequencing primers: 5′ TCCTACAGCTCCTGG; 3′ CCCAGTTTCTATGTGGTCT
Terms and licenses: Academic/Nonprofit Terms; Industry Terms: Not Available to Industry
How to cite: pCAG_GPHN.FingR-mKate2-IL2RGTC was a gift from Don Arnold (Addgene plasmid # 46297 ; http://n2t.net/addgene:46297 ; RRID:Addgene_46297)
