[The description below was written by a language model from this plasmid's Addgene catalogue record and pLannotate feature annotations shown in this document.]
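Description:
pCAG_GPHN.FingR-mKate2-IL2RGTC is a 7.4 kb mammalian expression plasmid built on a pCAG backbone. It is propagated in E. coli through a ColE1/pUC-type origin with ampicillin selection (AmpR under its own bla promoter). The catalogue lists it as low copy, although the annotated origin is of the high-copy type. An SV40 origin and remnants of lac regulatory sequences are also present in the backbone.

The payload is driven by the CAG promoter, annotated as the CMV immediate-early enhancer, the chicken β-actin promoter and a chimeric β-actin/β-globin intron. The 1.5 kb insert encodes a synthetic fusion protein. At its N-terminus is GPHN.FingR, a binder aimed at human gephyrin. The feature table detects it as a fibronectin-like fragment, which fits a fibronectin-domain scaffold. This is followed by a short match to a FLAG-type epitope, the monomeric red fluorescent protein mKate2, and C-terminal zinc-finger-like sequences, including a match to a human ZNF protein. These C-terminal segments appear to correspond to the "IL2RGTC" module in the name, although the record does not define it. Downstream lie a second small chimeric intron, a WPRE to enhance transcript expression, and bGH and rabbit β-globin polyadenylation signals.

The backbone was modified by inserting a binding site for the IL2RG left-handed zinc finger upstream of the CAG promoter. Together with the zinc-finger portion of the fusion, this suggests a feedback arrangement in which the expressed probe can bind its own promoter region and regulate its own transcription. The record does not state the mechanism explicitly. According to the associated publication title, such recombinant probes are used to visualise endogenous synaptic proteins, here gephyrin, in living neurons.
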