Features (pLannotate 1.2.2; 27 found; start..end, strand, type, name):
      4..23      +  enhancer       CMV enhancer (fragment): human cytomegalovirus immediate early enhancer
     36..401     +  enhancer       CMV enhancer: human cytomegalovirus immediate early enhancer
    404..679     +  promoter       chicken β-actin promoter: No description available
    680..1688    +  intron         chimeric intron: chimera between introns from chicken β-actin and rabbit β-globin
   1742..1761    +  misc_feature   MCS (fragment): multiple cloning site
   1763..1975    +  CDS            FINC_PLEWA (fragment): Experimental evidence at transcript level: Swiss-Prot protein existence level 2. Fibronectins bind cell surfaces and various compounds including collagen, fibrin, heparin, DNA, and actin. Fibronectins are involved in cell adhesion, cell motility, opsonization, wound healing, and maintenance of cell shape. May be involved in osteoblast compaction (By similarity). From Pleurodeles waltl (Iberian ribbed newt).
   2036..2060    +  CDS            3xFLAG (fragment): three tandem FLAG® epitope tags
   2078..2770    +  CDS            mKate2: mKate2 is a basic (constitutively fluorescent) red fluorescent protein published in 2009, derived from Entacmaea quadricolor. It is reported to be a rapidly-maturing monomer with moderate acid sensitivity.
   2780..2863    +  CDS            ESCA_PSYCI (fragment): Protein inferred from homology: Swiss-Prot protein existence level 3. From Psychoda cinerea (Psychod fly).
   3179..3325    +  CDS            ZNF720 (fragment): ZN720_HUMAN - Experimental evidence at protein level: Swiss-Prot protein existence level 1. From Homo sapiens (Human).
   3338..3471    +  intron         chimeric intron: chimera between introns from human β-globin and immunoglobulin heavy chain genes
   3480..4068    +  misc_feature   WPRE: woodchuck hepatitis virus posttranscriptional regulatory element
   4072..4088    +  misc_feature   MCS (fragment): pUC18/19 multiple cloning site
   4101..4212    +  polyA_signal   bGH poly(A) signal: bovine growth hormone polyadenylation signal
   4362..4433    +  CDS            HBB (fragment): HBB_PONPY - Experimental evidence at transcript level: Swiss-Prot protein existence level 2. Involved in oxygen transport from the lung to the various peripheral tissues. From Pongo pygmaeus (Bornean orangutan).
   4504..4559    +  polyA_signal   β-globin poly(A) signal: rabbit β-globin polyadenylation signal (Gil and Proudfoot, 1987)
   4942..4958    -  protein_bind   lac operator: The lac repressor binds to the lac operator to inhibit transcription in E. coli. This inhibition can be relieved by adding lactose or isopropyl-β-D-thiogalactopyranoside (IPTG). lac repressor encoded by lacI
   4966..4996    -  promoter       lac promoter: promoter for the E. coli lac operon
   5011..5032    -  protein_bind   CAP binding site: CAP binding activates transcription in the presence of cAMP. E. coli catabolite activator protein
   5045..5084    -  CDS            lacI (fragment): lac repressor; lacI; The lac repressor binds to the lac operator to inhibit transcription in E. coli. This inhibition can be relieved by adding lactose or isopropyl-β-D-thiogalactopyranoside (IPTG).
   5091..5113    +  promoter       SV40 promoter (fragment): SV40 enhancer and early promoter
   5137..5272    +  rep_origin     SV40 ori: SV40 origin of replication
   5292..5426    +  polyA_signal   SV40 poly(A) signal: SV40 polyadenylation signal
   5428..5482    -  CDS            lacI (fragment): lac repressor; lacI; The lac repressor binds to the lac operator to inhibit transcription in E. coli. This inhibition can be relieved by adding lactose or isopropyl-β-D-thiogalactopyranoside (IPTG).
   5665..6253    -  rep_origin     ori: high-copy-number ColE1/pMB1/pBR322/pUC origin of replication
   6424..7284    -  CDS            AmpR: β-lactamase; bla; confers resistance to ampicillin, carbenicillin, and related antibiotics
   7285..7389    -  promoter       AmpR promoter: bla
>Addgene plasmid #46297 | pCAG_GPHN.FingR-mKate2-IL2RGTC | depositor full sequence | sequence record 206723 | pCAGZreg_Gephyrin.FingRmKate2
GTCGACATTGATTATTGACTAGTCTTCCACAGAGTACTAGTTATTAATAGTAATCAATTACGGGGTCATT
AGTTCATAGCCCATATATGGAGTTCCGCGTTACATAACTTACGGTAAATGGCCCGCCTGGCTGACCGCCC
AACGACCCCCGCCCATTGACGTCAATAATGACGTATGTTCCCATAGTAACGCCAATAGGGACTTTCCATT
GACGTCAATGGGTGGACTATTTACGGTAAACTGCCCACTTGGCAGTACATCAAGTGTATCATATGCCAAG
TACGCCCCCTATTGACGTCAATGACGGTAAATGGCCCGCCTGGCATTATGCCCAGTACATGACCTTATGG
GACTTTCCTACTTGGCAGTACATCTACGTATTAGTCATCGCTATTACCATGGGTCGAGGTGAGCCCCACG
TTCTGCTTCACTCTCCCCATCTCCCCCCCCTCCCCACCCCCAATTTTGTATTTATTTATTTTTTAATTAT
TTTGTGCAGCGATGGGGGCGGGGGGGGGGGGGGCGCGCGCCAGGCGGGGCGGGGCGGGGGCGAGGGCGGG
GCGGGGCGAGGCGGAGAGGTGCGGCGGCAGCCAATCAGAGCGGCGCGCTCCGAAAGTTTCCTTTTATGGC
GAGGCGGCGGCGGCGGCGGCCCTATAAAAAGCGAAGCGCGCGGCGGGCGGGAGTCGCTGCGTTGCCTTCG
CCCCGTGCCCCGCTCCGCGCCGCCTCGCGCCGCCCGCCCCGGCTCTGACTGACCGCGTTACTCCCACAGG
TGAGCGGGCGGGACGGCCCTTCTCCTCCGGGCTGTAATTAGCGCTTGGTTTAATGACGGCTCGTTTCTTT
TCTGTGGCTGCGTGAAAGCCTTAAAGGGCTCCGGGAGGGCCCTTTGTGCGGGGGGGAGCGGCTCGGGGGG
TGCGTGCGTGTGTGTGTGCGTGGGGAGCGCCGCGTGCGGCCCGCGCTGCCCGGCGGCTGTGAGCGCTGCG
GGCGCGGCGCGGGGCTTTGTGCGCTCCGCGTGTGCGCGAGGGGAGCGCGGCCGGGGGCGGTGCCCCGCGG
TGCGGGGGGGCTGCGAGGGGAACAAAGGCTGCGTGCGGGGTGTGTGCGTGGGGGGGTGAGCAGGGGGTGT
GGGCGCGGCGGTCGGGCTGTAACCCCCCCCTGCACCCCCCTCCCCGAGTTGCTGAGCACGGCCCGGCTTC
GGGTGCGGGGCTCCGTGCGGGGCGTGGCGCGGGGCTCGCCGTGCCGGGCGGGGGGTGGCGGCAGGTGGGG
GTGCCGGGCGGGGCGGGGCCGCCTCGGGCCGGGGAGGGCTCGGGGGAGGGGCGCGGCGGCCCCGGAGCGC
CGGCGGCTGTCGAGGCGCGGCGAGCCGCAGCCATTGCCTTTTATGGTAATCGTGCGAGAGGGCGCAGGGA
CTTCCTTTGTCCCAAATCTGGCGGAGCCGAAATCTGGGAGGCGCCGCCGCACCCCCTCTAGCGGGCGCGG
GCGAAGCGGTGCGGCGCCGGCAGGAAGGAAATGGGCGGGGAGGGCCTTCGTGCGTCGCCGCGCCGCCGTC
CCCTTCTCCATCTCCAGCCTCGGGGCTGCCGCAGGGGGACGGCTGCCTTCGGGGGGGACGGGGCAGGGCG
GGGTTCGGCTTCTGGCGTGTGACCGGCGGCTCTAGAGCCTCTGCTAACCATGTTCATGCCTTCTTCTTTT
TCCTACAGCTCCTGGGCAACGTGCTGGTTGTTGTGCTGTCTCATCATTTTGGCAAAGAATTCGGTACCGC
GGGCCCGGGATTACAATGCTCGAAGTCAAGGAAGCATCACCAACCAGCATCCAGATCAGCTGGGGCAAGT
ACAAGGTCATGGTTCGCTACTACCGCATCACCTACGGTGAAACTGGTGGCAATAGCCCTGTCCAGGAATT
CACCGTGCCTGGCAGCAAGTCCACTGCTACCATCAGCAGCCTGAAACCTGGTGTCGACTATACCATCACG
GTGTACGCCGTCACGATCGACCACTGGAACTACCAGGACCCGATCCCGATCTCCATCAACTACCGCACCG
GATCCGATTACAAGGATGACGACGATAAGGGTAGCGGCTCCAGATCTGTGAGCGAGCTGATTAAGGAGAA
CATGCACATGAAGCTGTACATGGAGGGCACCGTGAACAACCACCACTTCAAGTGCACATCCGAGGGCGAA
GGCAAGCCCTACGAGGGCACCCAGACCATGAGAATCAAGGCGGTCGAGGGCGGCCCTCTCCCCTTCGCCT
TCGACATCCTGGCTACCAGCTTCATGTACGGCAGCAAAACCTTCATCAACCACACCCAGGGCATCCCCGA
CTTCTTTAAGCAGTCCTTCCCCGAGGGCTTCACATGGGAGAGAGTCACCACATACGAAGACGGGGGCGTG
CTGACCGCTACCCAGGACACCAGCCTCCAGGACGGCTGCCTCATCTACAACGTCAAGATCAGAGGGGTGA
ACTTCCCATCCAACGGCCCTGTGATGCAGAAGAAAACACTCGGCTGGGAGGCCTCCACCGAGACCCTGTA
CCCCGCTGACGGCGGCCTGGAAGGCAGAGCCGACATGGCCCTGAAGCTCGTGGGCGGGGGCCACCTGATC
TGCAACTTGAAGACCACATACAGATCCAAGAAACCCGCTAAGAACCTCAAGATGCCCGGCGTCTACTATG
TGGACAGAAGACTGGAAAGAATCAAGGAGGCCGACAAAGAGACCTACGTCGAGCAGCACGAGGTGGCTGT
GGCCAGATACTGCGACCTCCCTAGCAAACTGGGGCACAGATCTAGATTTCAGTGCCAGATTTGCATGCGC
AACTTTAGCCGCAAAAGCACCCTGACCGATCATATTCGCACCCATACCGGCGAAAAACCGTTTGCGTGCG
ATATTTGCGGCCGCAAATTTGCGGCGCGCAGCACCCGCACCACCCATACCAAAATTCATACCGGCAGCCA
GAAACCGTTTCAGTGCCGCATTTGCATGCGCAACTTTAGCCGCAGCGATAGCCTGAGCAAACATATTCGC
ACCCATACCGGCGAAAAACCGTTTGCGTGCGATATTTGCGGCCGCAAATTTGCGCAGCGCAGCAACCTGA
AAGTGCATACCAAAATTCATCTGCGCGGCAGCCAGCTGATCGATGGTGTCGACGCTCCTGAACAACGTGA
AGGTGCTTCTCAAGTTTCTGTTTCTGTTACTTTTGAAGATGTTGCTGTTCTTTTTACTCGTGATGAATGG
AAAAAACTTGATCTTTCTCAACGTTCTCTTTATCGTGAAGTTATGCTTGAAAATTATTCTAATCTTGCTT
CTATGGCTTAGCGTACAAGTAAAGCGGCCCCGGACTCGAGGCCGCAGGTAAGTATCAAGGTTACAAGACA
GGTTTAAGGAGACCACATAGAAACTGGGCTTGTCGAGACAGAGAAGACTCTTGCGTTTCTGATAGGCACC
TATTGGTCTTACTGACATCCACTTTGCCTTTCTCTCCACAGGTGTCGACAATCAACCTCTGGATTACAAA
ATTTGTGAAAGATTGACTGGTATTCTTAACTATGTTGCTCCTTTTACGCTATGTGGATACGCTGCTTTAA
TGCCTTTGTATCATGCTATTGCTTCCCGTATGGCTTTCATTTTCTCCTCCTTGTATAAATCCTGGTTGCT
GTCTCTTTATGAGGAGTTGTGGCCCGTTGTCAGGCAACGTGGCGTGGTGTGCACTGTGTTTGCTGACGCA
ACCCCCACTGGTTGGGGCATTGCCACCACCTGTCAGCTCCTTTCCGGGACTTTCGCTTTCCCCCTCCCTA
TTGCCACGGCGGAACTCATCGCCGCCTGCCTTGCCCGCTGCTGGACAGGGGCTCGGCTGTTGGGCACTGA
CAATTCCGTGGTGTTGTCGGGGAAGCTGACGTCCTTTCCATGGCTGCTCGCCTGTGTTGCCACCTGGATT
CTGCGCGGGACGTCCTTCTGCTACGTCCCTTCGGCCCTCAATCCAGCGGACCTTCCTTCCCGCGGCCTGC
TGCCGGCTCTGCGGCCTCTTCCGCGTCTTCGCCTTCGCCCTCAGACGAGTCGGATCTCCCTTTGGGCCGC
CTCCCCGCCTGGAATTCGAGCTCGGTACGATCAGCCTCGACTGTGCCTTCTAGTTGCCAGCCATCTGTTG
TTTGCCCCTCCCCCGTGCCTTCCTTGACCCTGGAAGGTGCCACTCCCACTGTCCTTTCCTAATAAAATGA
GGAAATTGCATCGCATTGTCTGAGTAGGTGTCATTCTATTCTGGGGGGTGGGGTGGGGCAGGACAGCAAG
GGGGAGGATTGGGAAGACAATAGCAGGCCAGCTTTTGTTCCCTTTAGGGTTAATTGCGCGCTTGGCGCTA
ATCATGGTCATAGCTGTTTCCACTCCTCAGGTGCAGGCTGCCTATCAGAAGGTGGTGGCTGGTGTGGCCA
ATGCCCTGGCTCACAAATACCACTGAGATCTTTTTCCCTCTGCCAAAAATTATGGGGACATCATGAAGCC
CCTTGAGCATCTGACTTCTGGCTAATAAAGGAAATTTATTTTCATTGCAATAGTGTGTTGGAATTTTTTG
TGTCTCTCACTCGGAAGGACATATGGGAGGGCAAATCATTTAAAACATCAGAATGAGTATTTGGTTTAGA
GTTTGGCAACATATGCCATATGCTGGCTGCCATGAACAAAGGTGGCTATAAAGAGGTCATCAGTATATGA
AACAGCCCCCTGCTGTCCATTCCTTATTCCATAGAAAAGCCTTGACTTGAGGTTAGATTTTTTTTTATAT
TTTGTTTGTGTTATTTTTTTCTTTAACATCCCTAAAATTTTCCTTACATGTTTTACTAGCCAGATTTTTC
CTCCTCTCCTGACTACTCCCAGTCATAGCTGTCCCTCTTCTCTTATGAAGATCCCTCGACCTGCAGCCCA
AGCTTGGCGTAATCATGGTCATAGCTGTTTCCTGTGTGAAATTGTTATCCGCTCACAATTCCACACAACA
TACGAGCCGGAAGCATAAAGTGTAAAGCCTGGGGTGCCTAATGAGTGAGCTAACTCACATTAATTGCGTT
GCGCTCACTGCCCGCTTTCCAGTCGGGAAACCTGTCGTGCCAGCGGATCCGCATCTCAATTAGTCAGCAA
CCATAGTCCCGCCCCTAACTCCGCCCATCCCGCCCCTAACTCCGCCCAGTTCCGCCCATTCTCCGCCCCA
TGGCTGACTAATTTTTTTTATTTATGCAGAGGCCGAGGCCGCCTCGGCCTCTGAGCTATTCCAGAAGTAG
TGAGGAGGCTTTTTTGGAGGCCTAGGCTTTTGCAAAAAGCTAACTTGTTTATTGCAGCTTATAATGGTTA
CAAATAAAGCAATAGCATCACAAATTTCACAAATAAAGCATTTTTTTCACTGCATTCTAGTTGTGGTTTG
TCCAAACTCATCAATGTATCTTATCATGTCTGGATCCGCTGCATTAATGAATCGGCCAACGCGCGGGGAG
AGGCGGTTTGCGTATTGGGCGCTCTTCCGCTTCCTCGCTCACTGACTCGCTGCGCTCGGTCGTTCGGCTG
CGGCGAGCGGTATCAGCTCACTCAAAGGCGGTAATACGGTTATCCACAGAATCAGGGGATAACGCAGGAA
AGAACATGTGAGCAAAAGGCCAGCAAAAGGCCAGGAACCGTAAAAAGGCCGCGTTGCTGGCGTTTTTCCA
TAGGCTCCGCCCCCCTGACGAGCATCACAAAAATCGACGCTCAAGTCAGAGGTGGCGAAACCCGACAGGA
CTATAAAGATACCAGGCGTTTCCCCCTGGAAGCTCCCTCGTGCGCTCTCCTGTTCCGACCCTGCCGCTTA
CCGGATACCTGTCCGCCTTTCTCCCTTCGGGAAGCGTGGCGCTTTCTCAATGCTCACGCTGTAGGTATCT
CAGTTCGGTGTAGGTCGTTCGCTCCAAGCTGGGCTGTGTGCACGAACCCCCCGTTCAGCCCGACCGCTGC
GCCTTATCCGGTAACTATCGTCTTGAGTCCAACCCGGTAAGACACGACTTATCGCCACTGGCAGCAGCCA
CTGGTAACAGGATTAGCAGAGCGAGGTATGTAGGCGGTGCTACAGAGTTCTTGAAGTGGTGGCCTAACTA
CGGCTACACTAGAAGGACAGTATTTGGTATCTGCGCTCTGCTGAAGCCAGTTACCTTCGGAAAAAGAGTT
GGTAGCTCTTGATCCGGCAAACAAACCACCGCTGGTAGCGGTGGTTTTTTTGTTTGCAAGCAGCAGATTA
CGCGCAGAAAAAAAGGATCTCAAGAAGATCCTTTGATCTTTTCTACGGGGTCTGACGCTCAGTGGAACGA
AAACTCACGTTAAGGGATTTTGGTCATGAGATTATCAAAAAGGATCTTCACCTAGATCCTTTTAAATTAA
AAATGAAGTTTTAAATCAATCTAAAGTATATATGAGTAAACTTGGTCTGACAGTTACCAATGCTTAATCA
GTGAGGCACCTATCTCAGCGATCTGTCTATTTCGTTCATCCATAGTTGCCTGACTCCCCGTCGTGTAGAT
AACTACGATACGGGAGGGCTTACCATCTGGCCCCAGTGCTGCAATGATACCGCGAGACCCACGCTCACCG
GCTCCAGATTTATCAGCAATAAACCAGCCAGCCGGAAGGGCCGAGCGCAGAAGTGGTCCTGCAACTTTAT
CCGCCTCCATCCAGTCTATTAATTGTTGCCGGGAAGCTAGAGTAAGTAGTTCGCCAGTTAATAGTTTGCG
CAACGTTGTTGCCATTGCTACAGGCATCGTGGTGTCACGCTCGTCGTTTGGTATGGCTTCATTCAGCTCC
GGTTCCCAACGATCAAGGCGAGTTACATGATCCCCCATGTTGTGCAAAAAAGCGGTTAGCTCCTTCGGTC
CTCCGATCGTTGTCAGAAGTAAGTTGGCCGCAGTGTTATCACTCATGGTTATGGCAGCACTGCATAATTC
TCTTACTGTCATGCCATCCGTAAGATGCTTTTCTGTGACTGGTGAGTACTCAACCAAGTCATTCTGAGAA
TAGTGTATGCGGCGACCGAGTTGCTCTTGCCCGGCGTCAATACGGGATAATACCGCGCCACATAGCAGAA
CTTTAAAAGTGCTCATCATTGGAAAACGTTCTTCGGGGCGAAAACTCTCAAGGATCTTACCGCTGTTGAG
ATCCAGTTCGATGTAACCCACTCGTGCACCCAACTGATCTTCAGCATCTTTTACTTTCACCAGCGTTTCT
GGGTGAGCAAAAACAGGAAGGCAAAATGCCGCAAAAAAGGGAATAAGGGCGACACGGAAATGTTGAATAC
TCATACTCTTCCTTTTTCAATATTATTGAAGCATTTATCAGGGTTATTGTCTCATGAGCGGATACATATT
TGAATGTATTTAGAAAAATAAACAAATAGGGGTTCCGCGCACATTTCCCCGAAAAGTGCCACCTG
