>Addgene plasmid #46297 | pCAG_GPHN.FingR-mKate2-IL2RGTC | addgene partial sequence | sequence record 66545 | pCAGGS5 5'-ggttcggcttctggcgtgtgacc-3'
TTCATGCCTTCTTCTTTTTCCTACAGCTCCTGGGCAACGTGCTGGTTATTGTGCTGTCTCATCATTTTGG
CAAAGAATTCGGTACCGCGGGCCCGGGATTACAATGCTCGAAGTCAAGGAAGCATCACCAACCAGCATCC
AGATCAGCTGGGGCAAGTACAAGGTCATGGTTCGCTACTACCGCATCACCTACGGTGAAACTGGTGGCAA
TAGCCCTGTCCAGGAATTCACCGTGCCTGGCAGCAAGTCCACTGCTACCATCAGCAGCCTGAAACCTGGT
GTCGACTATACCATCACGGTGTACGCCGTCACGATCGACCACTGGAACTACCAGGACCCGATCCCGATCT
CCATCAACTACCGCACCGGATCCGATTACAAGGATGACGACGATAAGGGTAGCGGCTCCAGATCTGTGAG
CGAGCTGATTAAGGAGAACATGCACATGAAGCTGTACATGGAGGGCACCGTGAACAACCACCACTTCAAG
TGCACATCCGAGGGCGAAGGCAAGCCCTACGAGGGCACCCAGACCATGAGAATCAAGGCGGTCGAGGGCG
GCCCTCTCCCCTTCGCCTTCGACATCCTGGCTACCAGCTTCATGTACGGCAGCAAAACCTTCATCAACCA
CACCCAGGGCATCCCCGACTTCTTTAAGCAGTCCTTCCCCGAGGGCTTCACATGGGAGAGAGTCACCACA
TACGAAGACGGGGGCGTGCTGACCGCTACCCAGGACACCAGCCTCCAGGACGGCTGCCTCATCTACAACG
TCAAGATCAGAGGGGTGAACTTCCCATCCAACGGCCCTGTGATGCAGAAGAAAACACTCGGCTGGGAGGC
CTCCACCGAGACCCTGTACCCCGCTGACGGCGGCCTGGAAGGCAGAGCCGACATGGCCCTGAAGCTCGTG
GGCGGGGGCCACCTGATCTGC
