>Addgene plasmid #46297 | pCAG_GPHN.FingR-mKate2-IL2RGTC | addgene partial sequence | sequence record 67558 | TagRFPmKate-F1 5'-AGGCCGACAAAGAGACCTAC-3'
GCCAGATACTGCGACCTCCCTAGCAAACTGGGGCACAGATCTAGATTTCAGTGCCAGATTTGCATGCGCA
ACTTTAGCCGCAAAAGCACCCTGACCGATCATATTCGCACCCATACCGGCGAAAAACCGTTTGCGTGCGA
TATTTGCGGCCGCAAATTTGCGGCGCGCAGCACCCGCACCACCCATACCAAAATTCATACCGGCAGCCAG
AAACCGTTTCAGTGCCGCATTTGCATGCGCAACTTTAGCCGCAGCGATAGCCTGAGCAAACATATTCGCA
CCCATACCGGCGAAAAACCGTTTGCGTGCGATATTTGCGGCCGCAAATTTGCGCAGCGCAGCAACCTGAA
AGTGCATACCAAAATTCATCTGCGCGGCAGCCAGCTGATCGATGGTGTCGACGCTCCTGAACAACGTGAA
GGTGCTTCTCAAGTTTCTGTTTCTGTTACTTTTGAAGATGTTGCTGTTCTTTTTACTCGTGATGAATGGA
AAAAACTTGATCTTTCTCAACGTTCTCTTTATCGTGAAGTTATGCTTGAAAATTATTCTAATCTTGCTTC
TATGGCTTAGCGTACAAGTAAAGCGGCCCCGGACTCGAGGCCGCAGGTAAGTATCAAGGTTACAAGACAG
GTTTAAGGAGACCAATAGAAACTGGGCTTGTCGAGACAGAGAAGACTCTTGCGTTTCTGATAGGCACCTA
TTGGTCTTACTGACATCCACTTTGCCTTTCTCTCCACAGGTGTCGACAATCAACCTCTGGATTACAAAAT
TTGTGAAAGATTGACTGGTATTCTTAACTATGTTGCTCCTTTTACGCTATGTGGATACGCTGCTTTAATG
CCTTTGTATCATGCTATTGCTTCCCGTATGGCTTTCATTTTCTCCTCCTTGTATAAATCCTGGT
