>Addgene plasmid #46297 | pCAG_GPHN.FingR-mKate2-IL2RGTC | addgene partial sequence | sequence record 67559 | Amp-R 5'-ATAATACCGCGCCACATAGC-3'
GGAAACGTTCTTCGGGGCGAAAACTCTCAAGGATCTTACCGCTGTTGAGATCCAGTTCGATGTAACCCAC
TCGTGCACCCAACTGATCTTCAGCATCTTTTACTTTCACCAGCGTTTCTGGGTGAGCAAAAACAGGAAGG
CAAAATGCCGCAAAAAAGGGAATAAGGGCGACACGGAAATGTTGAATACTCATACTCTTCCTTTTTCAAT
ATTATTGAAGCATTTATCAGGGTTATTGTCTCATGAGCGGATACATATTTGAATGTATTTAGAAAAATAA
ACAAATAGGGGTTCCGCGCACATTTCCCCGAAAAGTGCCACCTGGGTCGACATTGATTATTGACTAGTCT
TCCACAGAGTACTAGTTATTAATAGTAATCAATTACGGGGTCATTAGTTCATAGCCCATATATGGAGTTC
CGCGTTACATAACTTACGGTAAATGGCCCGCCTGGCTGACCGCCCAACGACCCCCGCCCATTGACGTCAA
TAATGACGTATGTTCCCATAGTAACGCCAATAGGGACTTTCCATTGACGTCAATGGGTGGAGTATTTACG
GTAAACTGCCCACTTGGCAGTACATCAAGTGTATCATATGCCAAGTACGCCCCCTATTGACGTCAATGAC
GGTAAATGGCCCGCCTGGCATTATGCCCAGTACATGACCTTATGGGACTTTCCTACTTGGCAGTACATCT
ACGTATTAGTCATCGCTATTACCATGGTCGAGGTGAGCCCCACGTTCTGCTTCACTCTCCCCATCTCCCC
CCCCTCCCCACCCCCAATTTTGTATTTATTTATTTTTTAATTATTTTGTGCA
