>Addgene plasmid #46297 | pCAG_GPHN.FingR-mKate2-IL2RGTC | addgene partial sequence | sequence record 204179 | Addgene Partial NGS Result
GGGGGACGGCTGCCTTCGGGGGGGACGGGGCAGGGCGGGGTTCGGCTTCTGGCGTGTGACCGGCGGCTCT
AGAGCCTCTGCTAACCATGTTCATGCCTTCTTCTTTTTCCTACAGCTCCTGGGCAACGTGCTGGTTATTG
TGCTGTCTCATCATTTTGGCAAAGAATTCGGTACCGCGGGCCCGGGATTACAATGCTCGAAGTCAAGGAA
GCATCACCAACCAGCATCCAGATCAGCTGGGGCAAGTACAAGGTCATGGTTCGCTACTACCGCATCACCT
ACGGTGAAACTGGTGGCAATAGCCCTGTCCAGGAATTCACCGTGCCTGGCAGCAAGTCCACTGCTACCAT
CAGCAGCCTGAAACCTGGTGTCGACTATACCATCACGGTGTACGCCGTCACGATCGACCACTGGAACTAC
CAGGACCCGATCCCGATCTCCATCAACTACCGCACCGGATCCGATTACAAGGATGACGACGATAAGGGTA
GCGGCTCCAGATCTGTGAGCGAGCTGATTAAGGAGAACATGCACATGAAGCTGTACATGGAGGGCACCGT
GAACAACCACCACTTCAAGTGCACATCCGAGGGCGAAGGCAAGCCCTACGAGGGCACCCAGACCATGAGA
ATCAAGGCGGTCGAGGGCGGCCCTCTCCCCTTCGCCTTCGACATCCTGGCTACCAGCTTCATGTACGGCA
GCAAAACCTTCATCAACCACACCCAGGGCATCCCCGACTTCTTTAAGCAGTCCTTCCCCGAGGGCTTCAC
ATGGGAGAGAGTCACCACATACGAAGACGGGGGCGTGCTGACCGCTACCCAGGACACCAGCCTCCAGGAC
GGCTGCCTCATCTACAACGTCAAGATCAGAGGGGTGAACTTCCCATCCAACGGCCCTGTGATGCAGAAGA
AAACACTCGGCTGGGAGGCCTCCACCGAGACCCTGTACCCCGCTGACGGCGGCCTGGAAGGCAGAGCCGA
CATGGCCCTGAAGCTCGTGGGCGGGGGCCACCTGATCTGCAACTTGAAGACCACATACAGATCCAAGAAA
CCCGCTAAGAACCTCAAGATGCCCGGCGTCTACTATGTGGACAGAAGACTGGAAAGAATCAAGGAGGCCG
ACAAAGAGACCTACGTCGAGCAGCACGAGGTGGCTGTGGCCAGATACTGCGACCTCCCTAGCAAACTGGG
GCACAGATCTAGATTTCAGTGCCAGATTTGCATGCGCAACTTTAGCCGCAAAAGCACCCTGACCGATCAT
ATTCGCACCCATACCGGCGAAAAACCGTTTGCGTGCGATATTTGCGGCCGCAAATTTGCGGCGCGCAGCA
CCCGCACCACCCATACCAAAATTCATACCGGCAGCCAGAAACCGTTTCAGTGCCGCATTTGCATGCGCAA
CTTTAGCCGCAGCGATAGCCTGAGCAAACATATTCGCACCCATACCGGCGAAAAACCGTTTGCGTGCGAT
ATTTGCGGCCGCAAATTTGCGCAGCGCAGCAACCTGAAAGTGCATACCAAAATTCATCTGCGCGGCAGCC
AGCTGATCGATGGTGTCGACGCTCCTGAACAACGTGAAGGTGCTTCTCAAGTTTCTGTTTCTGTTACTTT
TGAAGATGTTGCTGTTCTTTTTACTCGTGATGAATGGAAAAAACTTGATCTTTCTCAACGTTCTCTTTAT
CGTGAAGTTATGCTTGAAAATTATTCTAATCTTGCTTCTATGGCTTAGCGTACAAGTAAAGCGGCCCCGG
ACTCGAGGCCGCAGGTAAGTATCAAGGTTACAAGACAGGTTTAAGGAGACCAATAGAAACTGGGCTTGTC
GAGACAGAGAAGACTCTTGCGTTTCTGATAGGCACCTATTGGTCTTACTGACATCCACTTTGCCTTTCTC
TCCACAGGTGTCGACAATCAACCTCTGGATTACAAAATTTGTGAAAGATTGACTGGTATTCTTAACTATG
TTGCTCCTTTTACGCTATGTGGATACGCTGCTTTAATGCCTTTGTATCATGCTATTGCTTCCCGTATGGC
TTTCATTTTCTCCTCCTTGTATAAATCCTGGTTGCTGTCTCTTTATGAGGAGTTGTGGCCCGTTGTCAGG
CAACGTGGCGTGGTGTGCACTGTGTTTGCTGACGCAACCCCCACTGGTTGGGGCATTGCCACCACCTGTC
AGCTCCTTTCCGGGACTTTCGCTTTCCCCCTCCCTATTGCCACGGCGGAACTCATCGCCGCCTGCCTTGC
CCGCTGCTGGACAGGGGCTCGGCTGTTGGGCACTGACAATTCCGTGGTGTTGTCGGGGAAGCTGACGTCC
TTTCCATGGCTGCTCGCCTGTGTTGCCACCTGGATTCTGCGCGGGACGTCCTTCTGCTACGTCCCTTCGG
CCCTCAATCCAGCGGACCTTCCTTCCCGCGGCCTGCTGCCGGCTCTGCGGCCTCTTCCGCGTCTTCGCCT
TCGCCCTCAGACGAGTCGGATCTCCCTTTGGGCCGCCTCCCCGCCTGGAATTCGAGCTCGGTACGATCAG
CCTCGACTGTGCCTTCTAGTTGCCAGCCATCTGTTGTTTGCCCCTCCCCCGTGCCTTCCTTGACCCTGGA
AGGTGCCACTCCCACTGTCCTTTCCTAATAAAATGAGGAAATTGCATCGCATTGTCTGAGTAGGTGTCAT
TCTATTCTGGGGGGTGGGGTGGGGCAGGACAGCAAGGGGGAGGATTGGGAAGACAATAGCCCAGCTTTTG
TTCCCTTTAGTGAGGGTTAATTGCGCGCTTGGCGTAATCATGGTCATAGCTGTTTCCTGTGTGAAATTGT
TATCCGCTAATTCACTCCTCAGGTGCAGGCTGCCTATCAGAAGGTGGTGGCTGGTGTGGCCAATGCCCTG
GCTCACAAATACCACTGAGATCTTTTTCCCTCTGCCAAAAATTATGGGGACATCATGAAGCCCCTTGAGC
ATCTGACTTCTGGCTAATAAAGGAAATTTATTTTCATTGCAATAGTGTGTTGGAATTTTTTGTGTCTCTC
ACTCGGAAGGACATATGGGAGGGCAAATCATTTAAAACATCAGAATGAGTATTTGGTTTAGAGTTTGGCA
ACATATGCCCATATGCTGGCTGCCATGAACAAAGGTTGGCTATAAAGAGGTCATCAGTATATGAAACAGC
CCCCTGCTGTCCATTCCTTATTCCATAGAAAAGCCTTGACTTGAGGTTAGATTTTTTTTATATTTTGTTT
TGTGTTATTTTTTTCTTTAACATCCCTAAAATTTTCCTTACATGTTTTACTAGCCAGATTTTTCCTCCTC
TCCTGACTACTCCCAGTCATAGCTGTCCCTCTTCTCTTATGGAGATCCCTCGACCTGCAGCCCAAGCTTG
GCGTAATCATGGTCATAGCTGTTTCCTGTGTGAAATTGTTATCCGCTCACAATTCCACACAACATACGAG
CCGGAAGCATAAAGTGTAAAGCCTGGGGTGCCTAATGAGTGAGCTAACTCACATTAATTGCGTTGCGCTC
ACTGCCCGCTTTCCAGTCGGGAAACCTGTCGTGCCAGCGGATCCGCATCTCAATTAGTCAGCAACCATAG
TCCCGCCCCTAACTCCGCCCATCCCGCCCCTAACTCCGCCCAGTTCCGCCCATTCTCCGCCCCATGGCTG
ACTAATTTTTTTTATTTATGCAGAGGCCGAGGCCGCCTCGGCCTCTGAGCTATTCCAGAAGTAGTGAGGA
GGCTTTTTTGGAGGCCTAGGCTTTTGCAAAAAGCTAACTTGTTTATTGCAGCTTATAATGGTTACAAATA
AAGCAATAGCATCACAAATTTCACAAATAAAGCATTTTTTTCACTGCATTCTAGTTGTGGTTTGTCCAAA
CTCATCAATGTATCTTATCATGTCTGGATCCGCTGCATTAATGAATCGGCCAACGCGCGGGGAGAGGCGG
TTTGCGTATTGGGCGCTCTTCCGCTTCCTCGCTCACTGACTCGCTGCGCTCGGTCGTTCGGCTGCGGCGA
GCGGTATCAGCTCACTCAAAGGCGGTAATACGGTTATCCACAGAATCAGGGGATAACGCAGGAAAGAACA
TGTGAGCAAAAGGCCAGCAAAAGGCCAGGAACCGTAAAAAGGCCGCGTTGCTGGCGTTTTTCCATAGGCT
CCGCCCCCCTGACGAGCATCACAAAAATCGACGCTCAAGTCAGAGGTGGCGAAACCCGACAGGACTATAA
AGATACCAGGCGTTTCCCCCTGGAAGCTCCCTCGTGCGCTCTCCTGTTCCGACCCTGCCGCTTACCGGAT
ACCTGTCCGCCTTTCTCCCTTCGGGAAGCGTGGCGCTTTCTCATAGCTCACGCTGTAGGTATCTCAGTTC
GGTGTAGGTCGTTCGCTCCAAGCTGGGCTGTGTGCACGAACCCCCCGTTCAGCCCGACCGCTGCGCCTTA
TCCGGTAACTATCGTCTTGAGTCCAACCCGGTAAGACACGACTTATCGCCACTGGCAGCAGCCACTGGTA
ACAGGATTAGCAGAGCGAGGTATGTAGGCGGTGCTACAGAGTTCTTGAAGTGGTGGCCTAACTACGGCTA
CACTAGAAGAACAGTATTTGGTATCTGCGCTCTGCTGAAGCCAGTTACCTTCGGAAAAAGAGTTGGTAGC
TCTTGATCCGGCAAACAAACCACCGCTGGTAGCGGTGGTTTTTTTGTTTGCAAGCAGCAGATTACGCGCA
GAAAAAAAGGATCTCAAGAAGATCCTTTGATCTTTTCTACGGGGTCTGACGCTCAGTGGAACGAAAACTC
ACGTTAAGGGATTTTGGTCATGAGATTATCAAAAAGGATCTTCACCTAGATCCTTTTAAATTAAAAATGA
AGTTTTAAATCAATCTAAAGTATATATGAGTAAACTTGGTCTGACAGTTACCAATGCTTAATCAGTGAGG
CACCTATCTCAGCGATCTGTCTATTTCGTTCATCCATAGTTGCCTGACTCCCCGTCGTGTAGATAACTAC
GATACGGGAGGGCTTACCATCTGGCCCCAGTGCTGCAATGATACCGCGAGACCCACGCTCACCGGCTCCA
GATTTATCAGCAATAAACCAGCCAGCCGGAAGGGCCGAGCGCAGAAGTGGTCCTGCAACTTTATCCGCCT
CCATCCAGTCTATTAATTGTTGCCGGGAAGCTAGAGTAAGTAGTTCGCCAGTTAATAGTTTGCGCAACGT
TGTTGCCATTGCTACAGGCATCGTGGTGTCACGCTCGTCGTTTGGTATGGCTTCATTCAGCTCCGGTTCC
CAACGATCAAGGCGAGTTACATGATCCCCCATGTTGTGCAAAAAAGCGGTTAGCTCCTTCGGTCCTCCGA
TCGTTGTCAGAAGTAAGTTGGCCGCAGTGTTATCACTCATGGTTATGGCAGCACTGCATAATTCTCTTAC
TGTCATGCCATCCGTAAGATGCTTTTCTGTGACTGGTGAGTACTCAACCAAGTCATTCTGAGAATAGTGT
ATGCGGCGACCGAGTTGCTCTTGCCCGGCGTCAATACGGGATAATACCGCGCCACATAGCAGAACTTTAA
AAGTGCTCATCATTGGAAAACGTTCTTCGGGGCGAAAACTCTCAAGGATCTTACCGCTGTTGAGATCCAG
TTCGATGTAACCCACTCGTGCACCCAACTGATCTTCAGCATCTTTTACTTTCACCAGCGTTTCTGGGTGA
GCAAAAACAGGAAGGCAAAATGCCGCAAAAAAGGGAATAAGGGCGACACGGAAATGTTGAATACTCATAC
TCTTCCTTTTTCAATATTATTGAAGCATTTATCAGGGTTATTGTCTCATGAGCGGATACATATTTGAATG
TATTTAGAAAAATAAACAAATAGGGGTTCCGCGCACATTTCCCCGAAAAGTGCCACCTGGGTCGACATTG
ATTATTGACTAGTCTTCCACAGAGTACTAGTTATTAATAGTAATCAATTACGGGGTCATTAGTTCATAGC
CCATATATGGAGTTCCGCGTTACATAACTTACGGTAAATGGCCCGCCTGGCTGACCGCCCAACGACCCCC
GCCCATTGACGTCAATAATGACGTATGTTCCCATAGTAACGCCAATAGGGACTTTCCATTGACGTCAATG
GGTGGAGTATTTACGGTAAACTGCCCACTTGGCAGTACATCAAGTGTATCATATGCCAAGTACGCCCCCT
ATTGACGTCAATGACGGTAAATGGCCCGCCTGGCATTATGCCCAGTACATGACCTTATGGGACTTTCCTA
CTTGGCAGTACATCTACGTATTAGTCATCGCTATTACCATGGTCGAGGTGAGCCCCACGTTCTGCTTCAC
TCTCCCCATCTCCCCCCCCTCCCCACCCCCAATTTTGTATTTATTTATTTTTTAATTATTTTGTGCAGCG
ATGGGGGCGGGGGG
